>Addgene plasmid #111860 | Hook3(1-522)-SNAPf-Psc-StrepII | addgene full sequence | sequence record 215383 | Addgene NGS Result
TACGAAGTTATCTGTAACTATAACGGTCCTAAGGTAGCGAGTTTAAACACTAGTATCGATTCGCGACCTA
CTCCGGAATATTAATAGATCATGGAGATAATTAAAATGATAACCATCTCGCAAATAAATAAGTATTTTAC
TGTTTTCGTAACAGTTTTGTAATAAAAAAACCTATAAATATTCCGGATTATTCATACCGTCCCACCATCG
GGCGCGGATCCCTCGAGCATGTTCTCTGTTGAATCATTGGAGAGGGCAGAATTGTGTGAGTCCCTGCTGA
CCTGGATTCAGACATTCAACGTGGACGCTCCCTGCCAGACTGTCGAGGATCTGACAAATGGCGTGGTTAT
GGCTCAGGTCCTCCAGAAGATCGACCCAGCATACTTCGATGAGAACTGGCTCAACAGGATCAAGACCGAA
GTCGGAGACAATTGGAGGCTCAAGATTTCAAACCTGAAGAAGATTCTCAAGGGTATCCTCGACTATAACC
ATGAAATCTTGGGTCAACAAATCAACGATTTCACTCTCCCTGACGTCAATCTCATTGGTGAGCACTCTGA
TGCTGCTGAGCTGGGCAGGATGCTGCAACTGATCCTGGGATGTGCAGTGAACTGCGAGCAGAAGCAGGAG
TACATTCAGGCAATCATGATGATGGAGGAATCCGTGCAGCACGTGGTGATGACTGCTATCCAGGAACTCA
TGTCCAAGGAATCTCCCGTCTCTGCAGGCAACGATGCTTACGTCGATCTCGATCGCCAGCTGAAGAAGAC
AACCGAGGAACTGAATGAGGCTCTCTCTGCAAAGGAGGAGATCGCTCAGCGCTGCCACGAACTGGACATG
CAGGTGGCAGCATTGCAGGAGGAGAAGTCTAGCCTGTTGGCAGAGAACCAGGTCTTGATGGAGAGGTTGA
ACCAGTCAGATTCTATCGAAGACCCAAATAGCCCAGCTGGTAGAAGACACCTGCAATTGCAAACTCAACT
GGAGCAGCTCCAGGAGGAGACATTTCGCCTGGAGGCAGCTAAGGACGACTACCGCATCCGCTGCGAGGAA
TTGGAGAAAGAAATCAGCGAACTCAGGCAACAGAACGATGAGCTGACTACCCTCGCAGACGAGGCTCAAT
CCCTGAAGGATGAGATCGATGTGTTGAGGCACAGCTCAGATAAAGTGTCCAAGCTGGAAGGTCAGGTGGA
GTCCTACAAGAAGAAATTGGAGGATCTCGGTGATCTGCGCAGGCAGGTTAAACTGCTCGAAGAGAAGAAC
ACCATGTATATGCAGAATACAGTCTCCCTGGAAGAGGAACTCAGAAAGGCCAATGCTGCAAGATCACAGT
TGGAAACTTACAAGAGACAAGTCGTCGAGTTGCAGAATAGGCTGTCTGAGGAAAGCAAGAAAGCTGACAA
GCTGGACTTTGAATACAAGAGATTGAAAGAGAAGGTTGACTCCCTGCAGAAGGAGAAAGATAGGTTGAGG
ACTGAGAGGGACTCACTGAAAGAGACAATCGAGGAGCTGAGATGCGTCCAGGCTCAAGAAGGCCAGCTGA
CCACACAGGGACTCATGCCTCTGGGCTCTCAGGAGTCTAGCGATTCACTGGCAGCCGAGATCGTTACTCC
AGAAATCAGAGAGAAGCTCATTCGCCTGCAGCACGAGAACAAGATGCTCAAACTCAACCAAGAGGGTTCA
GACAACGAGAAGATCGCACTGTTGCAGTCTTTGCTGGACGACGCAAACTTGAGGAAGAATGAACTCGAAA
CTGAGAACAGGCTGGTGAATCAGAGGTTGCTGGAAGTGCAATCAGACAAAGACTGCGAAATGAAGCGCAC
CACCCTGGATAGCCCTCTGGGCAAGCTGGAACTGTCTGGGTGCGAACAGGGCCTGCACCGTATCATCTTC
CTGGGCAAAGGAACATCTGCCGCCGACGCCGTGGAAGTGCCTGCCCCAGCCGCCGTGCTGGGCGGACCAG
AGCCACTGATGCAGGCCACCGCCTGGCTCAACGCCTACTTTCACCAGCCTGAGGCCATCGAGGAGTTCCC
TGTGCCAGCCCTGCACCACCCAGTGTTCCAGCAGGAGAGCTTTACCCGCCAGGTGCTGTGGAAACTGCTG
AAAGTGGTGAAGTTCGGAGAGGTCATCAGCTACAGCCACCTGGCCGCCCTGGCCGGCAATCCCGCCGCCA
CCGCCGCCGTGAAAACCGCCCTGAGCGGAAATCCCGTGCCCATTCTGATCCCCTGCCACCGGGTGGTGCA
GGGCGACCTGGACGTGGGGGGCTACGAGGGCGGGCTCGCCGTGAAAGAGTGGCTGCTGGCCCACGAGGGC
CACAGACTGGGCAAGCCTGGGCTGGGTCTGGAAGTTCTGTTTCAGGGTCCGTGGTCACATCCGCAGTTTG
AAAAAGGTAGCGCAGGTAGTGCAGCAGGTAGCGGTGCAGGTTGGAGCCATCCTCAGTTTGAGAAATAAGG
TACCTCTAGAGCCTGCAGTCTCGACAAGCTTGTCGAGAAGTACTAGAGGATCATAATCAGCCATACCACA
TTTGTAGAGGTTTTACTTGCTTTAAAAAACCTCCCACACCTCCCCCTGAACCTGAAACATAAAATGAATG
CAATTGTTGTTGTTAACTTGTTTATTGCAGCTTATAATGGTTACAAATAAAGCAATAGCATCACAAATTT
CACAAATAAAGCATTTTTTTCACTGCATTCTAGTTGTGGTTTGTCCAAACTCATCAATGTATCTTATCAT
GTCTGGATCTGATCACTGCTTGAGCCTAGAAGATCCGGCTGCTAACAAAGCCCGAAAGGAAGCTGAGTTG
GCTGCTGCCACCGCTGAGCAATAACTATCATAACCCCTAGGGTATACCCATCTAATTGGAACCAGATAAG
TGAAATCTAGTTCCAAACTATTTTGTCATTTTTAATTTTCGTATTAGCTTACGACGCTACACCCAGTTCC
CATCTATTTTGTCACTCTTCCCTAAATAATCCTTAAAAACTCCATTTCCACCCCTCCCAGTTCCCAACTA
TTTTGTCCGCCCACAACCGGTTGACTTGGGTCAACTGTCAGACCAAGTTTACTCATATATACTTTAGATT
GATTTAAAACTTCATTTTTAATTTAAAAGGATCTAGGTGAAGATCCTTTTTGATAATCTCATGACCAAAA
TCCCTTAACGTGAGTTTTCGTTCCACTGAGCGTCAGACCCCGTAGAAAAGATCAAAGGATCTTCTTGAGA
TCCTTTTTTTCTGCGCGTAATCTGCTGCTTGCAAACAAAAAAACCACCGCTACCAGCGGTGGTTTGTTTG
CCGGATCAAGAGCTACCAACTCTTTTTCCGAAGGTAACTGGCTTCAGCAGAGCGCAGATACCAAATACTG
TTCTTCTAGTGTAGCCGTAGTTAGGCCACCACTTCAAGAACTCTGTAGCACCGCCTACATACCTCGCTCT
GCTAATCCTGTTACCAGTGGCTGCTGCCAGTGGCGATAAGTCGTGTCTTACCGGGTTGGACTCAAGACGA
TAGTTACCGGATAAGGCGCAGCGGTCGGGCTGAACGGGGGGTTCGTGCACACAGCCCAGCTTGGAGCGAA
CGACCTACACCGAACTGAGATACCTACAGCGTGAGCTATGAGAAAGCGCCACGCTTCCCGAAGGGAGAAA
GGCGGACAGGTATCCGGTAAGCGGCAGGGTCGGAACAGGAGAGCGCACGAGGGAGCTTCCAGGGGGAAAC
GCCTGGTATCTTTATAGTCCTGTCGGGTTTCGCCACCTCTGACTTGAGCGTCGATTTTTGTGATGCTCGT
CAGGGGGGCGGAGCCTATGGAAAAACGCCAGCAACGCGGCCTTTTTACGGTTCCTGGCCTTTTGCTGGCC
TTTTGCTCACATGTTCTTTCCTGCGTTATCCCCTGATTGACTTGGGTCGCTCTTCCTGTGGATGCGCAGA
TGCCCTGCGTAAGCGGGTGTGGGCGGACAATAAAGTCTTAAACTGAACAAAATAGATCTAAACTATGACA
ATAAAGTCTTAAACTAGACAGAATAGTTGTAAACTGAAATCAGTCCAGTTATGCTGTGAAAAAGCATACT
GGACTTTTGTTATGGCTAAAGCAAACTCTTCATTTTCTGAAGTGCAAATTGCCCGTCGTATTAAAGAGGG
GCGTGGCCAAGGGCATGTAAAGACTATATTCGCGGCGTTGTGACAATTTACCGAACAACTCCGCGGCCGG
GAAGCCGATCTCGGCTTGAACGAATTGTTAGGTGGCGGTACTTGGGTCGATATCAAAGTGCATCACTTCT
TCCCGTATGCCCAACTTTGTATAGAGAGCCACTGCGGGATCGTCACCGTAATCTGCTTGCACGTAGATCA
CATAAGCACCAAGCGCGTTGGCCTCATGCTTGAGGAGATTGATGAGCGCGGTGGCAATGCCCTGCCTCCG
GTGCTCGCCGGAGACTGCGAGATCATAGATATAGATCTCACTACGCGGCTGCTCAAACTTGGGCAGAACG
TAAGCCGCGAGAGCGCCAACAACCGCTTCTTGGTCGAAGGCAGCAAGCGCGATGAATGTCTTACTACGGA
GCAAGTTCCCGAGGTAATCGGAGTCCGGCTGATGTTGGGAGTAGGTGGCTACGTCTCCGAACTCACGACC
GAAAAGATCAAGAGCAGCCCGCATGGATTTGACTTGGTCAGGGCCGAGCCTACATGTGCGAATGATGCCC
ATACTTGAGCCACCTAACTTTGTTTTAGGGCGACTGCCCTGCTGCGTAACATCGTTGCTGCTGCGTAACA
TCGTTGCTGCTCCATAACATCAAACATCGACCCACGGCGTAACGCGCTTGCTGCTTGGATGCCCGAGGCA
TAGACTGTACAAAAAAACAGTCATAACAAGCCATGAAAACCGCCACTGCGCCGTTACCACCGCTGCGTTC
GGTCAAGGTTCTGGACCAGTTGCGTGAGCGCATACGCTACTTGCATTACAGTTTACGAACCGAACAGGCT
TATGTCAACTGGGTTCGTGCCTTCATCCGTTTCCACGGTGTGCGTCACCCGGCAACCTTGGGCAGCAGCG
AAGTCGCCATAACTTCGTATAGCATACATTA
Features (pLannotate 1.2.2; 12 found; start..end, strand, type, name):
     88..179     +  promoter       polyhedrin promoter: polh from Autographa californica; promoter for the baculovirus polyhedrin gene
    229..1794    +  CDS            HOOK3 (fragment): HOOK3_HUMAN - Experimental evidence at protein level: Swiss-Prot protein existence level 1. (Microbial infection) May serve as a target for the spiC protein from Salmonella typhimurium, which inactivates it, leading to a strong alteration in cellular trafficking. From Homo sapiens (Human).
   1795..2337    +  CDS            SNAP-tag®: human O6-alkylguanine-DNA-alkyltransferase variant that forms covalent bonds with benzylguanine derivatives fast-reacting variant, optimized for mammalian expression
   2499..2582    +  CDS            large T antigen (fragment): large T antigen from SV40 (simian virus 40)
   2605..2739    +  polyA_signal   SV40 poly(A) signal: SV40 polyadenylation signal
   2768..2817    +  CDS            SET1 (fragment): solubility-enhancement tag derived from T7 phage gene 10B
   2860..3025    -  mobile_element Tn7L: mini-Tn7 element (left end of the Tn7 transposon) Tn7
   3215..3803    +  rep_origin     ori: high-copy-number ColE1/pMB1/pBR322/pUC origin of replication
   3938..4161    -  mobile_element Tn7R: mini-Tn7 element (right end of the Tn7 transposon) Tn7
   4228..4761    -  CDS            GmR: gentamycin acetyltransferase; aacC1; confers resistance to gentamycin
   4950..4978    -  promoter       Pc promoter: intI1 (promoter lies within the coding sequence); class 1 integron promoter
   5049..11      +  protein_bind   loxP (across the origin): Cre-mediated recombination occurs in the 8-bp core sequence (GCATACAT). Cre recombinase
