[The description below was written by a language model from this plasmid's Addgene catalogue record and pLannotate feature annotations shown in this document.]
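Description:
Hook3(1-522)-SNAPf-Psc-StrepII is an insect-cell expression plasmid built on the pACEBac1 backbone, a baculovirus transfer vector of the MultiBac type, with a total size of about 5.1 kb. It replicates in E. coli from a high-copy ColE1/pUC-type origin and is selected with gentamicin through the aacC1 acetyltransferase gene driven by the class 1 integron Pc promoter. The Tn7L and Tn7R ends mark out a mini-Tn7 element that allows the expression cassette and gentamicin marker to be transposed into a bacmid carrying a Tn7 attachment site, from which recombinant baculovirus is generated. A loxP site spanning the sequence origin permits Cre-mediated fusion with compatible donor plasmids for multigene assemblies.

The payload is an N-terminal fragment of human HOOK3, a dynein/dynactin activating adaptor, recoded for expression in Sf9 cells and placed under the very late polyhedrin promoter of Autographa californica nucleopolyhedrovirus, with an SV40 polyadenylation signal downstream. The plasmid name and purpose give residues 1-522, whereas the insert field reads 1-552; the annotated HOOK3 coding segment is about 1.57 kb, which fits 522 codons. HOOK3 is fused directly at its C terminus to SNAPf, the fast-reacting SNAP-tag that covalently couples benzylguanine-linked fluorophores or other ligands. According to the catalogue entry this is followed by a Psc site (presumably a PreScission protease cleavage site) and a Strep-II affinity tag, though these short elements are not picked up in the feature table. The small large T antigen and SET1 fragments annotated there are most likely incidental matches to backbone sequence. The design suits affinity purification of labelable Hook3 protein, consistent with the associated work on dynein-dynactin recruitment and motility.
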