Addgene plasmid #111860: Hook3(1-522)-SNAPf-Psc-StrepII
Purpose: C-terminal SNAPf tag on Hook3 (amino acids 1-522) for expression in Sf9 cells. C-terminal SNAPf-Psc-StrepII tag.
Depositing lab: Andrew Carter. Depositing organization: MRC Laboratory of Molecular Biology. Publication: Cryo-EM shows how dynactin recruits two dyneins for faster movement. Urnavicius L, Lau CK, Elshenawy MM, Morales-Rios E, Motz C, Yildiz A, Carter AP. Nature. 2018 Feb 7;554(7691):202-206. doi: 10.1038/nature25462. PubMed 29420470.
Backbone
  Vector backbone: pACEBac1
  Backbone size w/o insert (bp): 2857
  Total vector size (bp): 5071
  Vector type: Insect Expression
Growth in bacteria
  Bacterial resistance: Gentamicin, 10 μg/mL
  Growth temperature: 37°C
  Growth strain: DH5alpha
  Copy number: High Copy
Gene/Insert
  Gene/Insert name: Hook3(1-552)-SNAPf
  Species: H. sapiens (human)
  Insert size (bp): 2214
  Mutation: Optimised for expression in Sf9 cells
  Entrez Gene: HOOK3 (a.k.a. HK3)
  Tag / fusion protein: SNAPf (C terminal on insert); Psc (C terminal on insert); Strep-II (C terminal on insert)
Terms and licenses: Academic/Nonprofit Terms; Industry Terms: Not Available to Industry
How to cite: Hook3(1-522)-SNAPf-Psc-StrepII was a gift from Andrew Carter (Addgene plasmid # 111860 ; http://n2t.net/addgene:111860 ; RRID:Addgene_111860)
